Addgene plasmid #138815: pPD110 VP16-ZF43(ARRR)
Purpose: Constitutive expression of VP16-ZF43(ARRR) under the CMV promoter.
Depositing lab: Joshua Leonard. Depositing organization: Northwestern University. Publication: The COMET toolkit for composing customizable genetic programs in mammalian cells. Donahue PS, Draut JW, Muldoon JJ, Edelstein HI, Bagheri N, Leonard JN. Nat Commun. 2020 Feb 7;11(1):779. doi: 10.1038/s41467-019-14147-5. PubMed 32034124.
Backbone
  Vector backbone: pPD005 pcDNA Golden Gate
  Vector type: Mammalian Expression, Synthetic Biology
Growth in bacteria
  Bacterial resistance: Ampicillin, 100 μg/mL
  Growth temperature: 37°C
  Growth strain: DH5alpha
  Copy number: High Copy
Gene/Insert
  Gene/Insert name: VP16-ZF43(ARRR)
  Species: Synthetic
  Mutation: R6A
  Promoter: CMV
  Tag / fusion protein: 3xFlag (N terminal on insert)
  Cloning method: Restriction Enzyme; 5′ cloning site NheI (not destroyed); 3′ cloning site NotI (not destroyed)
  Sequencing primers: 5′ CGCAAATGGGCGGTAGGCGTG; 3′ TAGAAGGCACAGTCGAGG
Terms and licenses: Academic/Nonprofit Terms; Industry Terms: Not Available to Industry
Depositor comments: Leonard Lab plasmid reference number: L1377
How to cite: pPD110 VP16-ZF43(ARRR) was a gift from Joshua Leonard (Addgene plasmid # 138815 ; http://n2t.net/addgene:138815 ; RRID:Addgene_138815)
