[The description below was written by a language model from this plasmid's Addgene catalogue record and pLannotate feature annotations shown in this document.]
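Description:
pPD110 VP16-ZF43(ARRR) is a mammalian expression plasmid from the COMET synthetic biology toolkit, built on a pcDNA-derived Golden Gate backbone (pPD005). It is maintained in E. coli through a high-copy ColE1/pUC-type origin and selected with ampicillin via the β-lactamase gene and its native promoter. An f1 phage origin is also present. The sequenced record is about 5 kb. Downstream of the f1 ori sit an SV40 early promoter and SV40 polyadenylation signal, but only a short fragment of a bleomycin-family resistance gene is annotated between them. The feature table therefore shows no intact mammalian selection marker, which points to transient transfection as the intended use.

The payload is a synthetic transcription factor driven constitutively by the human CMV immediate early enhancer and promoter and terminated by the bovine growth hormone polyadenylation signal. The open reading frame, cloned between NheI and NotI, carries an N-terminal 3xFLAG epitope for detection, followed by the herpes simplex virus VP16 transactivation domain fused to a zinc finger DNA-binding domain designated ZF43. The zinc finger portion is not picked up by the automated annotation but presumably occupies the unannotated stretch between the VP16 fragment and the polyA signal. The "ARRR" designation and the recorded R6A mutation indicate an arginine-to-alanine substitution in the zinc finger; the record does not state its functional consequence. A T7 promoter lies upstream of the coding sequence, and short annotated fragments such as the HIV-1 LTR, lacI and bom hits appear to be backbone remnants or incidental matches. The plasmid is used to supply a constitutively expressed zinc finger activator for composing genetic programs in mammalian cells.
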