Features (pLannotate 1.2.2; 21 found; start..end, strand, type, name):
     28..80      -  misc_feature   bom (fragment): basis of mobility region from pBR322
    235..614     +  enhancer       CMV enhancer: human cytomegalovirus immediate early enhancer
    615..818     +  promoter       CMV promoter: human cytomegalovirus (CMV) immediate early promoter
    814..847     +  LTR            5' LTR (truncated) (fragment): truncated 5' long terminal repeat (LTR) from HIV-1
    863..881     +  promoter       T7 promoter: promoter for bacteriophage T7 RNA polymerase
    952..975     +  CDS            3xFLAG (fragment): three tandem FLAG® epitope tags
   1039..1272    +  CDS            VP16_HHV11 (fragment): Experimental evidence at protein level: Swiss-Prot protein existence level 1. May play a role in the aggregation of tegument proteins around nucleocapsids during virus morphogenesis. From Human herpesvirus 1 (strain 17) (HHV-1) (Human herpes simplex virus 1).
   1599..1710    +  polyA_signal   bGH poly(A) signal: bovine growth hormone polyadenylation signal
   1827..1848    +  promoter       SV40 promoter (fragment): SV40 enhancer and early promoter
   1869..2297    +  rep_origin     f1 ori (sequence partly withheld): f1 bacteriophage origin of replication; arrow indicates direction of (+) strand synthesis
   2302..2324    +  promoter       SV40 promoter (fragment): SV40 enhancer and early promoter
   2325..2516    +  promoter       SV40 promoter: SV40 early promoter
   2543..2641    +  CDS            ble (fragment): BLE_KLEPN - Experimental evidence at protein level: Swiss-Prot protein existence level 1. Binding protein with a strong affinity to the bleomycin family of antibiotics. Binds to CL990; an antimitotic-antibiotic compound. From Klebsiella pneumoniae.
   2636..2757    +  polyA_signal   SV40 poly(A) signal: SV40 polyadenylation signal
   2830..2846    -  protein_bind   lac operator: The lac repressor binds to the lac operator to inhibit transcription in E. coli. This inhibition can be relieved by adding lactose or isopropyl-β-D-thiogalactopyranoside (IPTG). lac repressor encoded by lacI
   2854..2884    -  promoter       lac promoter: promoter for the E. coli lac operon
   2899..2920    -  protein_bind   CAP binding site: CAP binding activates transcription in the presence of cAMP. E. coli catabolite activator protein
   2933..3025    -  CDS            lacI (fragment): lac repressor; lacI; The lac repressor binds to the lac operator to inhibit transcription in E. coli. This inhibition can be relieved by adding lactose or isopropyl-β-D-thiogalactopyranoside (IPTG).
   3208..3796    -  rep_origin     ori: high-copy-number ColE1/pMB1/pBR322/pUC origin of replication
   3967..4827    -  CDS            AmpR: β-lactamase; bla; confers resistance to ampicillin, carbenicillin, and related antibiotics
   4828..4932    -  promoter       AmpR promoter: bla
>Addgene plasmid #138815 | pPD110 VP16-ZF43(ARRR) | addgene full sequence | sequence record 321485 | Addgene NGS Result
GACGGATCGGGAGATCTCCCGATCCCCTATGGTGCACTCTCAGTACAATCTGCTCTGATGCCGCATAGTT
AAGCCAGTATCTGCTCCCTGCTTGTGTGTTGGAGGTCGCTGAGTAGTGCGCGAGCAAAATTTAAGCTACA
ACAAGGCAAGGCTTGACCGACAATTGCATGAAGAATCTGCTTAGGGTTAGGCGTTTTGCGCTGCTTCGCG
ATGTACGGGCCAGATATACGCGTTGACATTGATTATTGACTAGTTATTAATAGTAATCAATTACGGGGTC
ATTAGTTCATAGCCCATATATGGAGTTCCGCGTTACATAACTTACGGTAAATGGCCCGCCTGGCTGACCG
CCCAACGACCCCCGCCCATTGACGTCAATAATGACGTATGTTCCCATAGTAACGCCAATAGGGACTTTCC
ATTGACGTCAATGGGTGGAGTATTTACGGTAAACTGCCCACTTGGCAGTACATCAAGTGTATCATATGCC
AAGTACGCCCCCTATTGACGTCAATGACGGTAAATGGCCCGCCTGGCATTATGCCCAGTACATGACCTTA
TGGGACTTTCCTACTTGGCAGTACATCTACGTATTAGTCATCGCTATTACCATGGTGATGCGGTTTTGGC
AGTACATCAATGGGCGTGGATAGCGGTTTGACTCACGGGGATTTCCAAGTCTCCACCCCATTGACGTCAA
TGGGAGTTTGTTTTGGCACCAAAATCAACGGGACTTTCCAAAATGTCGTAACAACTCCGCCCCATTGACG
CAAATGGGCGGTAGGCGTGTACGGTGGGAGGTCTATATAAGCAGAGCTCTCTGGCTAACTAGAGAACCCA
CTGCTTACTGGCTTATCGAAATTAATACGACTCACTATAGGGAGTCCCAAGCTGGCTAGCGCCACCATGG
ATTATAAGGATCACGATGGCGACTACAAGGACCACGATATTGACTACAAAGACGATGACGATAAAATGGC
TCCTAAGAAAAAGCGCAAAGTCGGTATCCATGGCGTTCCCGTCGACGGTGGACTGCAGGCCCCACCAACC
GATGTTTCTTTAGGTGATGAGTTACATTTGGACGGTGAGGACGTAGCTATGGCACATGCAGATGCCTTAG
ACGATTTTGACTTGGATATGTTAGGAGATGGAGATTCACCAGGACCTGGTTTCACACCACACGATTCAGC
TCCATACGGTGCTTTGGACATGGCCGATTTCGAATTTGAACAGATGTTTACTGATGCCTTGGGTATAGAC
GAATACGGTGGTGGAGCTAGACCCGGGGAGGCCCCCTTCCAGTGTCGCATTTGCATGCGGAACTTTTCGC
GCCAGGACAGGCTTGACAGGCATACCCGTACTCATACCGGTGAAAAACCGTTTCAGTGTCGGATCTGTAT
GCGAAATTTCTCCCAGAAGGAGCACTTGGCGGGGCATCTACGTACGCACACCGGCGAGAAGCCATTCCAA
TGCCGAATATGCATGCGCAACTTCAGTCGCCGCGACAACCTGAACCGGCACCTAAAAACCCACCTGAGAG
GATCTTAAGCGGCCGCTCGAGTCTAGAGGGCCCGTTTAAACCCGCTGATCAGCCTCGACTGTGCCTTCTA
GTTGCCAGCCATCTGTTGTTTGCCCCTCCCCCGTGCCTTCCTTGACCCTGGAAGGTGCCACTCCCACTGT
CCTTTCCTAATAAAATGAGGAAATTGCATCGCATTGTCTGAGTAGGTGTCATTCTATTCTGGGGGGTGGG
GTGGGGCAGGACAGCAAGGGGGAGGATTGGGAAGTCAATAGCAGGCATGCTGGGGATGCGGTGGGCTCTA
TGGCTTCTGAGGCGGAAAGAACCAGCTGGGGCTCTAGGGGGTATCCCC
[124 nt withheld, positions 1869-1992]
C
[91 nt withheld, positions 1994-2084]
A
[49 nt withheld, positions 2086-2134]
CCTTTGACGTTGGAGTCCACGTTCTTT
[37 nt withheld, positions 2162-2198]
ACCCTATCTCGGTCTATTCTTTTGATTTATAAGGGATTTTGCCGATTTCGGCCTATTGGTTAAAAAATGA
GCTGATTTAACAAAAATTTAACGCGAATTAATTCTGTGGAATGTGTGTCAGTTAGGCTCAATTAGTCAGC
AACCATAGTCCCGCCCCTAACTCCGCCCATCCCGCCCCTAACTCCGCCCAGTTCCGCCCATTCTCCGCCC
CATGGCTGACTAATTTTTTTTATTTATGCAGAGGCCGAGGCCGCCTCTGCCTCTGAGCTATTCCAGAAGT
AGTGAGGAGGCTTTTTTGGAGGCCTAGGCTTTTGCAAAAAGCTCCCGGGAGCTTGTATATCCATTTTCGG
AGGTTGGGCTTCGGAATCGTTTTCCGGGACGCCGGCTGGATGATCCTCCAGCGCGGGGATCTCATGCTGG
AGTTCTTCGCCCACCCCAACTTGTTTATTGCAGCTTATAATGGTTACAAATAAAGCAATAGCATCACAAA
TTTCACAAATAAAGCATTTTTTTCACTGCATTCTAGTTGTGGTTTGTCCAAACTCATCAATGTATCTTAT
CATGTCTGTATACCGTCGACCTCTAGCTAGAGCTTGGCGTAATCATGGTCATAGCTGTTTCCTGTGTGAA
ATTGTTATCCGCTCACAATTCCACACAACATACGAGCCGGAAGCATAAAGTGTAAAGCCTGGGGTGCCTA
ATGAGTGAGCTAACTCACATTAATTGCGTTGCGCTCACTGCCCGCTTTCCAGTCGGGAAACCTGTCGTGC
CAGCTGCATTAATGAATCGGCCAACGCGCGGGGAGAGGCGGTTTGCGTATTGGGCGCTCTTCCGCTTCCT
CGCTCACTGACTCGCTGCGCTCGGTCGTTCGGCTGCGGCGAGCGGTATCAGCTCACTCAAAGGCGGTAAT
ACGGTTATCCACAGAATCAGGGGATAACGCAGGAAAGAACATGTGAGCAAAAGGCCAGCAAAAGGCCAGG
AACCGTAAAAAGGCCGCGTTGCTGGCGTTTTTCCATAGGCTCCGCCCCCCTGACGAGCATCACAAAAATC
GACGCTCAAGTCAGAGGTGGCGAAACCCGACAGGACTATAAAGATACCAGGCGTTTCCCCCTGGAAGCTC
CCTCGTGCGCTCTCCTGTTCCGACCCTGCCGCTTACCGGATACCTGTCCGCCTTTCTCCCTTCGGGAAGC
GTGGCGCTTTCTCATAGCTCACGCTGTAGGTATCTCAGTTCGGTGTAGGTCGTTCGCTCCAAGCTGGGCT
GTGTGCACGAACCCCCCGTTCAGCCCGACCGCTGCGCCTTATCCGGTAACTATCGTCTTGAGTCCAACCC
GGTAAGACACGACTTATCGCCACTGGCAGCAGCCACTGGTAACAGGATTAGCAGAGCGAGGTATGTAGGC
GGTGCTACAGAGTTCTTGAAGTGGTGGCCTAACTACGGCTACACTAGAAGAACAGTATTTGGTATCTGCG
CTCTGCTGAAGCCAGTTACCTTCGGAAAAAGAGTTGGTAGCTCTTGATCCGGCAAACAAACCACCGCTGG
TAGCGGTGGTTTTTTTGTTTGCAAGCAGCAGATTACGCGCAGAAAAAAAGGATCTCAAGAAGATCCTTTG
ATCTTTTCTACGGGGTCTGACGCTCAGTGGAACGAAAACTCACGTTAAGGGATTTTGGTCATGAGATTAT
CAAAAAGGATCTTCACCTAGATCCTTTTAAATTAAAAATGAAGTTTTAAATCAATCTAAAGTATATATGA
GTAAACTTGGTCTGACAGTTACCAATGCTTAATCAGTGAGGCACCTATCTCAGCGATCTGTCTATTTCGT
TCATCCATAGTTGCCTGACTCCCCGTCGTGTAGATAACTACGATACGGGAGGGCTTACCATCTGGCCCCA
GTGCTGCAATGATACCGCGAGATCCACGCTCACCGGCTCCAGATTTATCAGCAATAAACCAGCCAGCCGG
AAGGGCCGAGCGCAGAAGTGGTCCTGCAACTTTATCCGCCTCCATCCAGTCTATTAATTGTTGCCGGGAA
GCTAGAGTAAGTAGTTCGCCAGTTAATAGTTTGCGCAACGTTGTTGCCATTGCTACAGGCATCGTGGTGT
CACGCTCGTCGTTTGGTATGGCTTCATTCAGCTCCGGTTCCCAACGATCAAGGCGAGTTACATGATCCCC
CATGTTGTGCAAAAAAGCGGTTAGCTCCTTCGGTCCTCCGATCGTTGTCAGAAGTAAGTTGGCCGCAGTG
TTATCACTCATGGTTATGGCAGCACTGCATAATTCTCTTACTGTCATGCCATCCGTAAGATGCTTTTCTG
TGACTGGTGAGTACTCAACCAAGTCATTCTGAGAATAGTGTATGCGGCGACCGAGTTGCTCTTGCCCGGC
GTCAATACGGGATAATACCGCGCCACATAGCAGAACTTTAAAAGTGCTCATCATTGGAAAACGTTCTTCG
GGGCGAAAACTCTCAAGGATCTTACCGCTGTTGAGATCCAGTTCGATGTAACCCACTCGTGCACCCAACT
GATCTTCAGCATCTTTTACTTTCACCAGCGTTTCTGGGTGAGCAAAAACAGGAAGGCAAAATGCCGCAAA
AAAGGGAATAAGGGCGACACGGAAATGTTGAATACTCATACTCTTCCTTTTTCAATATTATTGAAGCATT
TATCAGGGTTATTGTCTCATGAGCGGATACATATTTGAATGTATTTAGAAAAATAAACAAATAGGGGTTC
CGCGCACATTTCCCCGAAAAGTGCCACCTGACGTC
