>Addgene plasmid #138815 | pPD110 VP16-ZF43(ARRR) | depositor partial sequence | sequence record 268297 | VP16-ZF43(ARRR) gene
ATGGATTATAAGGATCACGATGGCGACTACAAGGACCACGATATTGACTACAAAGACGATGACGATAAAA
TGGCTCCTAAGAAAAAGCGCAAAGTCGGTATCCATGGCGTTCCCGTCGACGGTGGACTGCAGGCCCCACC
AACCGATGTTTCTTTAGGTGATGAGTTACATTTGGACGGTGAGGACGTAGCTATGGCACATGCAGATGCC
TTAGACGATTTTGACTTGGATATGTTAGGAGATGGAGATTCACCAGGACCTGGTTTCACACCACACGATT
CAGCTCCATACGGTGCTTTGGACATGGCCGATTTCGAATTTGAACAGATGTTTACTGATGCCTTGGGTAT
AGACGAATACGGTGGTGGAGCTAGACCCGGGGAGGCCCCCTTCCAGTGTCGCATTTGCATGCGGAACTTT
TCGCGCCAGGACAGGCTTGACAGGCATACCCGTACTCATACCGGTGAAAAACCGTTTCAGTGTCGGATCT
GTATGCGAAATTTCTCCCAGAAGGAGCACTTGGCGGGGCATCTACGTACGCACACCGGCGAGAAGCCATT
CCAATGCCGAATATGCATGCGCAACTTCAGTCGCCGCGACAACCTGAACCGGCACCTAAAAACCCACCTG
AGAGGATCTTAA
